Addgene plasmid #229171: lvl0-5-1x-wuORF
Purpose: lvl 0 5 prime UTR
Depositing lab: Ron Weiss. Depositing organization: Massachusetts Institute of Technology. Publication: A platform for rapid prototyping of synthetic gene networks in mammalian cells. Duportet X, Wroblewska L, Guye P, Li Y, Eyquem J, Rieders J, Rimchala T, Batt G, Weiss R. Nucleic Acids Res. 2014 Dec 1;42(21):13440-51. doi: 10.1093/nar/gku1082. Epub 2014 Nov 5. PubMed 25378321.
Backbone
  Vector backbone: lvl0-5 [backbone]
  Vector type: Synthetic Biology
Growth in bacteria
  Bacterial resistance: Spectinomycin, 50 μg/mL
  Growth temperature: 37°C
  Growth strain: DH5alpha
  Copy number: High Copy
Gene/Insert
  Gene/Insert name: 1x weak uORF
  Species: H. sapiens (human)
  Cloning method: Restriction Enzyme; 5′ cloning site Unknown (unknown if destroyed)
Terms and licenses: Academic/Nonprofit Terms; Industry Terms: Not Available to Industry
Depositor comments: This plasmid is slightly modified from the version used in Duportet et al. 2014, but does not have any functional differences.
How to cite: lvl0-5-1x-wuORF was a gift from Ron Weiss (Addgene plasmid # 229171 ; http://n2t.net/addgene:229171 ; RRID:Addgene_229171)
