[The description below was written by a language model from this plasmid's Addgene catalogue record and pLannotate feature annotations shown in this document.]
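Description:
lvl0-5-1x-wuORF is a small (about 2.3 kb) level 0 part plasmid belonging to a hierarchical, modular assembly platform developed for rapid prototyping of synthetic gene networks in mammalian cells. It is catalogued as a synthetic biology vector built on the lvl0-5 backbone, the position in the toolkit reserved for 5′ untranslated region parts. The plasmid is a bacterial storage and donor vector and is not an expression construct in its own right. It replicates in E. coli from a high-copy ColE1/pUC-type origin and is selected with spectinomycin through the aadA gene, which also confers streptomycin resistance. An AmpR (bla) promoter lies upstream of this marker. The short annotated fragments of an integrase, a gentamicin acetyltransferase and lacI are too small to be functional and are probably leftovers of the resistance cassette's integron origin and of earlier cloning steps.

The payload is a single copy of a weak upstream open reading frame (1x weak uORF), with the species listed as human. The automated feature table does not annotate this insert, so its exact position and flanking assembly sites cannot be read from the record, and the cloning sites are given as unknown. In general, a uORF placed in a 5′ UTR diverts some scanning ribosomes from the main start codon. A weak uORF would therefore be expected to lower translation of the downstream coding sequence modestly. This makes the part useful for tuning protein output when it is combined with promoter, gene and 3′ UTR parts into higher-level transcription units. The depositor notes that the plasmid differs slightly from the originally published version, with no functional differences.
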