Features (pLannotate 1.2.2; 6 found; start..end, strand, type, name):
      1..589     +  rep_origin     ori: high-copy-number ColE1/pMB1/pBR322/pUC origin of replication
    772..821     +  CDS            lacI (fragment): lac repressor; lacI; The lac repressor binds to the lac operator to inhibit transcription in E. coli. This inhibition can be relieved by adding lactose or isopropyl-β-D-thiogalactopyranoside (IPTG).
    987..1091    +  promoter       AmpR promoter: bla
   1082..1162    -  CDS            int (fragment): INT2_ECOLX - Protein inferred from homology: Swiss-Prot protein existence level 3. Putative integrase believed to be involved in the insertion of antibiotic resistance genes into plasmids and transposons. From Escherichia coli.
   1250..1306    +  CDS            GmR (fragment): gentamycin acetyltransferase; aacC1; confers resistance to gentamycin
   1313..2101    +  CDS            aadA: S3AD_ECOLX - Experimental evidence at protein level: Swiss-Prot protein existence level 1. Mediates bacterial resistance to the antibiotics streptomycin and spectinomycin. From Escherichia coli.
>Addgene plasmid #229171 | lvl0-5-1x-wuORF | addgene full sequence | sequence record 459760 | Addgene NGS Result
TTGAGATCCTTTTTTTCTGCGCGTAATCTGCTGCTTGCAAACAAAAAAACCACCGCTACCAGCGGTGGTT
TGTTTGCCGGATCAAGAGCTACCAACTCTTTTTCCGAAGGTAACTGGCTTCAGCAGAGCGCAGATACCAA
ATACTGTTCTTCTAGTGTAGCCGTAGTTAGGCCACCACTTCAAGAACTCTGTAGCACCGCCTACATACCT
CGCTCTGCTAATCCTGTTACCAGTGGCTGCTGCCAGTGGCGATAAGTCGTGTCTTACCGGGTTGGACTCA
AGACGATAGTTACCGGATAAGGCGCAGCGGTCGGGCTGAACGGGGGGTTCGTGCACACAGCCCAGCTTGG
AGCGAACGACCTACACCGAACTGAGATACCTACAGCGTGAGCTATGAGAAAGCGCCACGCTTCCCGAAGG
GAGAAAGGCGGACAGGTATCCGGTAAGCGGCAGGGTCGGAACAGGAGAGCGCACGAGGGAGCTTCCAGGG
GGAAACGCCTGGTATCTTTATAGTCCTGTCGGGTTTCGCCACCTCTGACTTGAGCGTCGATTTTTGTGAT
GCTCGTCAGGGGGGCGGAGCCTATGGAAAAACGCCAGCAACGCGGCCTTTTTACGGTTCCTGGCCTTTTG
CTGGCCTTTTGCTCACATGTTCTTTCCTGCGTTATCCCCTGATTCTGTGGATAACCGTATTACCGCCTTT
GAGTGAGCTGATACCGCTCGCCGCAGCCGAACGACCGAGCGCAGCGAGTCAGTGAGCGAGGAAGCGGAAG
AGCGCCCAATACGCAAACCGCCTCTCCCCGCGCGTTGGCCGATTCATTAATCACTCTGTGGTCTCACAGA
TAAGTTTGTACTTATGGGTTGAGGTTGAGACCACGAAGTGGCTCTTCAGTGGACGAAAGGGCCTCGTGAT
ACGCCTATTTTTATAGGTTAATGTCATGATAATAATGGTTTCTTAGACGTCAGGTGGCACTTTTCGGGGA
AATGTGCGCGGAACCCCTATTTGTTTATTTTTCTAAATACATTCAAATATGTATCCGCTCATGAGACAAT
AACCCTGATAAATGCTTCAATAATATTGAAAAAGGAAGAGTATGCGCTCACGCAACTGGTCCAGAACCTT
GACCGAACGCAGCGGTGGTAACGGCGCAGTGGCGGTTTTCATGGCTTGTTATGACTGTTTTTTTTTGGGG
TACAGTCTATGCCTCGGGCATCCAAGCAGCAAGCGCGTTACGCCGTGGGTCGATGTTTGATGTTATGGAG
CAGCAACGATGTTACGCAGCAGGGCAGTCGCCCTAAAACAAAGTTAAACATCATGAGGGAAGCGGTGATC
GCCGAAGTATCGACTCAACTATCAGAGGTAGTTGGCGTCATCGAGCGCCATCTCGAACCGACGTTGCTGG
CCGTACATTTGTACGGCTCCGCAGTGGATGGCGGCCTGAAGCCACACAGCGATATTGATTTGCTGGTTAC
GGTGACCGTAAGGCTTGATGAAACAACGCGGCGAGCTTTGATCAACGACCTTTTGGAAACTTCGGCTTCC
CCTGGAGAGAGCGAGATTCTCCGCGCTGTAGAAGTCACCATTGTTGTGCACGACGACATCATTCCGTGGC
GTTATCCAGCTAAGCGCGAACTGCAATTTGGAGAATGGCAGCGCAATGACATTCTTGCAGGTATCTTCGA
GCCAGCCACGATCGACATTGATCTGGCTATCTTGCTGACAAAAGCAAGAGAACATAGCGTTGCCTTGGTA
GGTCCAGCGGCGGAGGAACTCTTTGATCCGGTTCCTGAACAGGATCTATTTGAGGCGCTAAATGAAACCT
TAACGCTATGGAACTCGCCGCCCGACTGGGCTGGCGATGAGCGAAATGTAGTGCTTACGTTGTCCCGCAT
TTGGTACAGCGCAGTAACCGGCAAAATCGCGCCGAAGGATGTCGCTGCCGACTGGGCAATGGAGCGCCTG
CCGGCCCAGTATCAGCCCGTCATACTTGAAGCTAGACAGGCTTATCTTGGACAAGAAGAAGATCGCTTGG
CCTCGCGCGCAGATCAGTTGGAAGAATTTGTCCATTACGTAAAAGGCGAGATCACCAAGGTAGTCGGCAA
ATAACTGTCAGACCAAGTTTACTCATATATACTTTAGATTGATTTAAAACTTCATTTTTAATTTAAAAGG
ATCTAGGTGAAGATCCTTTTTGATAATCTCATGACCAAAATCCCTTAACGTGAGTTTTCGTTCCACTGAG
CGTCAGACCCCGTAGAAAAGATCAAAGGATCTTC
